>Addgene plasmid #76447 | MAPKAPK5 gRNA (BRDN0001146604) | addgene full sequence | sequence record 185856 | Addgene Assembled Sequence
CCCGGGTGCAAAGATGGATAAAGTTTTAAACAGAGAGGAATCTTTGCAGCTAATGGACCTTCTAGGTCTT
GAAAGGAGTGGGAATTGGCTCCGGTGCCCGTCAGTGGGCAGAGCGCACATCGCCCACAGTCCCCGAGAAG
TTGGGGGGAGGGGTCGGCAATTGATCCGGTGCCTAGAGAAGGTGGCGCGGGGTAAACTGGGAAAGTGATG
TCGTGTACTGGCTCCGCCTTTTTCCCGAGGGTGGGGGAGAACCGTATATAAGTGCAGTAGTCGCCGTGAA
CGTTCTTTTTCGCAACGGGTTTGCCGCCAGAACACAGGTAAGTGCCGTGTGTGGTTCCCGCGGGCCTGGC
CTCTTTACGGGTTATGGCCCTTGCGTGCCTTGAATTACTTCCACCTGGCTGCAGTACGTGATTCTTGATC
CCGAGCTTCGGGTTGGAAGTGGGTGGGAGAGTTCGAGGCCTTGCGCTTAAGGAGCCCCTTCGCCTCGTGC
TTGAGTTGAGGCCTGGCCTGGGCGCTGGGGCCGCCGCGTGCGAATCTGGTGGCACCTTCGCGCCTGTCTC
GCTGCTTTCGATAAGTCTCTAGCCATTTAAAATTTTTGATGACCTGCTGCGACGCTTTTTTTCTGGCAAG
ATAGTCTTGTAAATGCGGGCCAAGATCTGCACACTGGTATTTCGGTTTTTGGGGCCGCGGGCGGCGACGG
GGCCCGTGCGTCCCAGCGCACATGTTCGGCGAGGCGGGGCCTGCGAGCGCGGCCACCGAGAATCGGACGG
GGGTAGTCTCAAGCTGGCCGGCCTGCTCTGGTGCCTGGCCTCGCGCCGCCGTGTATCGCCCCGCCCTGGG
CGGCAAGGCTGGCCCGGTCGGCACCAGTTGCGTGAGCGGAAAGATGGCCGCTTCCCGGCCCTGCTGCAGG
GAGCTCAAAATGGAGGACGCGGCGCTCGGGAGAGCGGGCGGGTGAGTCACCCACACAAAGGAAAAGGGCC
TTTCCGTCCTCAGCCGTCGCTTCATGTGACTCCACGGAGTACCGGGCGCCGTCCAGGCACCTCGATTAGT
TCTCGAGCTTTTGGAGTACGTCGTCTTTAGGTTGGGGGGAGGGGTTTTATGCGATGGAGTTTCCCCACAC
TGAGTGGGTGGAGACTGAAGTTAGGCCAGCTTGGCACTTGATGTAATTCTCCTTGGAATTTGCCCTTTTT
GAGTTTGGATCTTGGTTCATTCTCAAGCCTCAGACAGTGGTTCAAAGTTTTTTTCTTCCATTTCAGGTGT
CGTGACGTACGGCCACCATGACCGAGTACAAGCCCACGGTGCGCCTCGCCACCCGCGACGACGTCCCCAG
GGCCGTACGCACCCTCGCCGCCGCGTTCGCCGACTACCCCGCCACGCGCCACACCGTCGATCCGGACCGC
CACATCGAGCGGGTCACCGAGCTGCAAGAACTCTTCCTCACGCGCGTCGGGCTCGACATCGGCAAGGTGT
GGGTCGCGGACGACGGCGCCGCCGTGGCGGTCTGGACCACGCCGGAGAGCGTCGAAGCGGGGGCGGTGTT
CGCCGAGATCGGCCCGCGCATGGCCGAGTTGAGCGGTTCCCGGCTGGCCGCGCAGCAACAGATGGAAGGC
CTCCTGGCGCCGCACCGGCCCAAGGAGCCCGCGTGGTTCCTGGCCACCGTCGGAGTCTCGCCCGACCACC
AGGGCAAGGGTCTGGGCAGCGCCGTCGTGCTCCCCGGAGTGGAGGCGGCCGAGCGCGCCGGGGTGCCCGC
CTTCCTGGAGACCTCCGCGCCCCGCAACCTCCCCTTCTACGAGCGGCTCGGCTTCACCGTCACCGCCGAC
GTCGAGGTGCCCGAAGGACCGCGCACCTGGTGCATGACCCGCAAGCCCGGTGCCTGAACGCGTTAAGTCG
ACAATCAACCTCTGGATTACAAAATTTGTGAAAGATTGACTGGTATTCTTAACTATGTTGCTCCTTTTAC
GCTATGTGGATACGCTGCTTTAATGCCTTTGTATCATGCTATTGCTTCCCGTATGGCTTTCATTTTCTCC
TCCTTGTATAAATCCTGGTTGCTGTCTCTTTATGAGGAGTTGTGGCCCGTTGTCAGGCAACGTGGCGTGG
TGTGCACTGTGTTTGCTGACGCAACCCCCACTGGTTGGGGCATTGCCACCACCTGTCAGCTCCTTTCCGG
GACTTTCGCTTTCCCCCTCCCTATTGCCACGGCGGAACTCATCGCCGCCTGCCTTGCCCGCTGCTGGACA
GGGGCTCGGCTGTTGGGCACTGACAATTCCGTGGTGTTGTCGGGGAAATCATCGTCCTTTCCTTGGCTGC
TCGCCTGTGTTGCCACCTGGATTCTGCGCGGGACGTCCTTCTGCTACGTCCCTTCGGCCCTCAATCCAGC
GGACCTTCCTTCCCGCGGCCTGCTGCCGGCTCTGCGGCCTCTTCCGCGTCTTCGCCTTCGCCCTCAGACG
AGTCGGATCTCCCTTTGGGCCGCCTCCCCGCGTCGACTTTAAGACCAATGACTTACAAGGCAGCTGTAGA
TCTTAGCCACTTTTTAAAAGAAAAGGGGGGACTGGAAGGGCTAATTCACTCCCAACGAAGACAAGATCTG
CTTTTTGCTTGTACTGGGTCTCTCTGGTTAGACCAGATCTGAGCCTGGGAGCTCTCTGGCTAACTAGGGA
ACCCACTGCTTAAGCCTCAATAAAGCTTGCCTTGAGTGCTTCAAGTAGTGTGTGCCCGTCTGTTGTGTGA
CTCTGGTAACTAGAGATCCCTCAGACCCTTTTAGTCAGTGTGGAAAATCTCTAGCAGTACGTATAGTAGT
TCATGTCATCTTATTATTCAGTATTTATAACTTGCAAAGAAATGAATATCAGAGAGTGAGAGGAACTTGT
TTATTGCAGCTTATAATGGTTACAAATAAAGCAATAGCATCACAAATTTCACAAATAAAGCATTTTTTTC
ACTGCATTCTAGTTGTGGTTTGTCCAAACTCATCAATGTATCTTATCATGTCTGGCTCTAGCTATCCCGC
CCCTAACTCCGCCCATCCCGCCCCTAACTCCGCCCAGTTCCGCCCATTCTCCGCCCCATGGCTGACTAAT
TTTTTTTATTTATGCAGAGGCCGAGGCCGCCTCGGCCTCTGAGCTATTCCAGAAGTAGTGAGGAGGCTTT
TTTGGAGGCCTAGGGACGTACCCAATTCGCCCTATAGTGAGTCGTATTACGCGCGCTCACTGGCCGTCGT
TTTACAACGTCGTGACTGGGAAAACCCTGGCGTTACCCAACTTAATCGCCTTGCAGCACATCCCCCTTTC
GCCAGCTGGCGTAATAGCGAAGAGGCCCGCACCGATCGCCCTTCCCAACAGTTGCGCAGCCTGAATGGCG
AATGGG
[124 nt withheld, positions 3367-3490]
C
[91 nt withheld, positions 3492-3582]
A
[49 nt withheld, positions 3584-3632]
CCTTTGACGTTGGAGTCCACGTTCTTT
[37 nt withheld, positions 3660-3696]
ACCCTATCTCGGTCTATTCTTTTGATTTATAAGGGATTTTGCCGATTTCGGCCTATTGGTTAAAAAATGA
GCTGATTTAACAAAAATTTAACGCGAATTTTAACAAAATATTAACGCTTACAATTTAGGTGGCACTTTTC
GGGGAAATGTGCGCGGAACCCCTATTTGTTTATTTTTCTAAATACATTCAAATATGTATCCGCTCATGAG
ACAATAACCCTGATAAATGCTTCAATAATATTGAAAAAGGAAGAGTATGAGTATTCAACATTTCCGTGTC
GCCCTTATTCCCTTTTTTGCGGCATTTTGCCTTCCTGTTTTTGCTCACCCAGAAACGCTGGTGAAAGTAA
AAGATGCTGAAGATCAGTTGGGTGCACGAGTGGGTTACATCGAACTGGATCTCAACAGCGGTAAGATCCT
TGAGAGTTTTCGCCCCGAAGAACGTTTTCCAATGATGAGCACTTTTAAAGTTCTGCTATGTGGCGCGGTA
TTATCCCGTATTGACGCCGGGCAAGAGCAACTCGGTCGCCGCATACACTATTCTCAGAATGACTTGGTTG
AGTACTCACCAGTCACAGAAAAGCATCTTACGGATGGCATGACAGTAAGAGAATTATGCAGTGCTGCCAT
AACCATGAGTGATAACACTGCGGCCAACTTACTTCTGACAACGATCGGAGGACCGAAGGAGCTAACCGCT
TTTTTGCACAACATGGGGGATCATGTAACTCGCCTTGATCGTTGGGAACCGGAGCTGAATGAAGCCATAC
CAAACGACGAGCGTGACACCACGATGCCTGTAGCAATGGCAACAACGTTGCGCAAACTATTAACTGGCGA
ACTACTTACTCTAGCTTCCCGGCAACAATTAATAGACTGGATGGAGGCGGATAAAGTTGCAGGACCACTT
CTGCGCTCGGCCCTTCCGGCTGGCTGGTTTATTGCTGATAAATCTGGAGCCGGTGAGCGTGGGTCTCGCG
GTATCATTGCAGCACTGGGGCCAGATGGTAAGCCCTCCCGTATCGTAGTTATCTACACGACGGGGAGTCA
GGCAACTATGGATGAACGAAATAGACAGATCGCTGAGATAGGTGCCTCACTGATTAAGCATTGGTAACTG
TCAGACCAAGTTTACTCATATATACTTTAGATTGATTTAAAACTTCATTTTTAATTTAAAAGGATCTAGG
TGAAGATCCTTTTTGATAATCTCATGACCAAAATCCCTTAACGTGAGTTTTCGTTCCACTGAGCGTCAGA
CCCCGTAGAAAAGATCAAAGGATCTTCTTGAGATCCTTTTTTTCTGCGCGTAATCTGCTGCTTGCAAACA
AAAAAACCACCGCTACCAGCGGTGGTTTGTTTGCCGGATCAAGAGCTACCAACTCTTTTTCCGAAGGTAA
CTGGCTTCAGCAGAGCGCAGATACCAAATACTGTTCTTCTAGTGTAGCCGTAGTTAGGCCACCACTTCAA
GAACTCTGTAGCACCGCCTACATACCTCGCTCTGCTAATCCTGTTACCAGTGGCTGCTGCCAGTGGCGAT
AAGTCGTGTCTTACCGGGTTGGACTCAAGACGATAGTTACCGGATAAGGCGCAGCGGTCGGGCTGAACGG
GGGGTTCGTGCACACAGCCCAGCTTGGAGCGAACGACCTACACCGAACTGAGATACCTACAGCGTGAGCT
ATGAGAAAGCGCCACGCTTCCCGAAGGGAGAAAGGCGGACAGGTATCCGGTAAGCGGCAGGGTCGGAACA
GGAGAGCGCACGAGGGAGCTTCCAGGGGGAAACGCCTGGTATCTTTATAGTCCTGTCGGGTTTCGCCACC
TCTGACTTGAGCGTCGATTTTTGTGATGCTCGTCAGGGGGGCGGAGCCTATGGAAAAACGCCAGCAACGC
GGCCTTTTTACGGTTCCTGGCCTTTTGCTGGCCTTTTGCTCACATGTTCTTTCCTGCGTTATCCCCTGAT
TCTGTGGATAACCGTATTACCGCCTTTGAGTGAGCTGATACCGCTCGCCGCAGCCGAACGACCGAGCGCA
GCGAGTCAGTGAGCGAGGAAGCGGAAGAGCGCCCAATACGCAAACCGCCTCTCCCCGCGCGTTGGCCGAT
TCATTAATGCAGCTGGCACGACAGGTTTCCCGACTGGAAAGCGGGCAGTGAGCGCAACGCAATTAATGTG
AGTTAGCTCACTCATTAGGCACCCCAGGCTTTACACTTTATGCTTCCGGCTCGTATGTTGTGTGGAATTG
TGAGCGGATAACAATTTCACACAGGAAACAGCTATGACCATGATTACGCCAAGCGCGCAATTAACCCTCA
CTAAAGGGAACAAAAGCTGGAGCTGCAAGCTTAATGTAGTCTTATGCAATACTCTTGTAGTCTTGCAACA
TGGTAACGATGAGTTAGCAACATGCCTTACAAGGAGAGAAAAAGCACCGTGCATGCCGATTGGTGGAAGT
AAGGTGGTACGATCGTGCCTTATTAGGAAGGCAACAGACGGGTCTGACATGGATTGGACGAACCACTGAA
TTGCCGCATTGCAGAGATATTGTATTTAAGTGCCTAGCTCGATACATAAACGGGTCTCTCTGGTTAGACC
AGATCTGAGCCTGGGAGCTCTCTGGCTAACTAGGGAACCCACTGCTTAAGCCTCAATAAAGCTTGCCTTG
AGTGCTTCAAGTAGTGTGTGCCCGTCTGTTGTGTGACTCTGGTAACTAGAGATCCCTCAGACCCTTTTAG
TCAGTGTGGAAAATCTCTAGCAGTGGCGCCCGAACAGGGACTTGAAAGCGAAAGGGAAACCAGAGGAGCT
CTCTCGACGCAGGACTCGGCTTGCTGAAGCGCGCACGGCAAGAGGCGAGGGGCGGCGACTGGTGAGTACG
CCAAAAATTTTGACTAGCGGAGGCTAGAAGGAGAGAGATGGGTGCGAGAGCGTCAGTATTAAGCGGGGGA
GAATTAGATCGCGATGGGAAAAAATTCGGTTAAGGCCAGGGGGAAAGAAAAAATATAAATTAAAACATAT
AGTATGGGCAAGCAGGGAGCTAGAACGATTCGCAGTTAATCCTGGCCTGTTAGAAACATCAGAAGGCTGT
AGACAAATACTGGGACAGCTACAACCATCCCTTCAGACAGGATCAGAAGAACTTAGATCATTATATAATA
CAGTAGCAACCCTCTATTGTGTGCATCAAAGGATAGAGATAAAAGACACCAAGGAAGCTTTAGACAAGAT
AGAGGAAGAGCAAAACAAAAGTAAGACCACCGCACAGCAAGCGGCCGCTGATCTTCAGACCTGGAGGAGG
AGATATGAGGGACAATTGGAGAAGTGAATTATATAAATATAAAGTAGTAAAAATTGAACCATTAGGAGTA
GCACCCACCAAGGCAAAGAGAAGAGTGGTGCAGAGAGAAAAAAGAGCAGTGGGAATAGGAGCTTTGTTCC
TTGGGTTCTTGGGAGCAGCAGGAAGCACTATGGGCGCAGCGTCAATGACGCTGACGGTACAGGCCAGACA
ATTATTGTCTGGTATAGTGCAGCAGCAGAACAATTTGCTGAGGGCTATTGAGGCGCAACAGCATCTGTTG
CAACTCACAGTCTGGGGCATCAAGCAGCTCCAGGCAAGAATCCTGGCTGTGGAAAGATACCTAAAGGATC
AACAGCTCCTGGGGATTTGGGGTTGCTCTGGAAAACTCATTTGCACCACTGCTGTGCCTTGGAATGCTAG
TTGGAGTAATAAATCTCTGGAACAGATTTGGAATCACACGACCTGGATGGAGTGGGACAGAGAAATTAAC
AATTACACAAGCTTAATACACTCCTTAATTGAAGAATCGCAAAACCAGCAAGAAAAGAATGAACAAGAAT
TATTGGAATTAGATAAATGGGCAAGTTTGTGGAATTGGTTTAACATAACAAATTGGCTGTGGTATATAAA
ATTATTCATAATGATAGTAGGAGGCTTGGTAGGTTTAAGAATAGTTTTTGCTGTACTTTCTATAGTGAAT
AGAGTTAGGCAGGGATATTCACCATTATCGTTTCAGACCCACCTCCCAACCCCGAGGGGACCCAGAGAGG
GCCTATTTCCCATGATTCCTTCATATTTGCATATACGATACAAGGCTGTTAGAGAGATAATTAGAATTAA
TTTGACTGTAAACACAAAGATATTAGTACAAAATACGTGACGTAGAAAGTAATAATTTCTTGGGTAGTTT
GCAGTTTTAAAATTATGTTTTAAAATGGACTATCATATGCTTACCGTAACTTGAAAGTATTTCGATTTCT
TGGCTTTATATATCTTGTGGAAAGGACGAAACACCGCCACAGCCGGACTATCCCAAGTTTTAGAGCTAGA
AATAGCAAGTTAAAATAAGGCTAGTCCGTTATCAACTTGAAAAAGTGGCACCGAGTCGGTGCTTTTTTAA
GCTTGGCGTAACTAGATCTTGAGACAAATGGCAGTATTCATCCACAATTTTAAAAGAAAAGGGGGGATTG
GGGGGTACAGTGCAGGGGAAAGAATAGTAGACATAATAGCAACAGACATACAAACTAAAGAATTACAAAA
ACAAATTACAAAAATTCAAAATTTTCGGGTTTATTACAGGGACAGCAGAGATCCACTTTGGCGCCGGCTC
GAGGGGG
Features (pLannotate 1.2.2; 29 found; start..end, strand, type, name):
     14..80      +  CDS            small t antigen (fragment): SV40 (simian virus 40) small t antigen
    106..317     +  promoter       EF-1α core promoter: core promoter for human elongation factor EF-1α
    318..1256    +  intron         EF-1α intron A: intron upstream of the start codon of human EF-1α
   1278..1877    +  CDS            PuroR (fragment): puromycin N-acetyltransferase; pac from Streptomyces; confers resistance to puromycin
   1893..2481    +  misc_feature   WPRE: woodchuck hepatitis virus posttranscriptional regulatory element
   2532..2551    +  misc_feature   cPPT/CTS (fragment): central polypurine tract and central termination sequence of HIV-1
   2553..2786    +  LTR            3' LTR (ΔU3): self-inactivating 3' long terminal repeat (LTR) from HIV-1
   2864..2985    +  polyA_signal   SV40 poly(A) signal: SV40 polyadenylation signal
   3025..3160    +  rep_origin     SV40 ori: SV40 origin of replication
   3181..3199    -  promoter       T7 promoter: promoter for bacteriophage T7 RNA polymerase
   3207..3362    +  CDS            lacZα (fragment): LacZα fragment of β-galactosidase; lacZ fragment
   3367..3795    +  rep_origin     f1 ori (sequence partly withheld): f1 bacteriophage origin of replication; arrow indicates direction of (+) strand synthesis
   3848..3952    +  promoter       AmpR promoter: bla
   3953..4813    +  CDS            AmpR: β-lactamase; bla; confers resistance to ampicillin, carbenicillin, and related antibiotics
   4984..5572    +  rep_origin     ori: high-copy-number ColE1/pMB1/pBR322/pUC origin of replication
   5755..5847    +  CDS            lacI (fragment): lac repressor; lacI; The lac repressor binds to the lac operator to inhibit transcription in E. coli. This inhibition can be relieved by adding lactose or isopropyl-β-D-thiogalactopyranoside (IPTG).
   5860..5881    +  protein_bind   CAP binding site: CAP binding activates transcription in the presence of cAMP. E. coli catabolite activator protein
   5896..5926    +  promoter       lac promoter: promoter for the E. coli lac operon
   5934..5950    +  protein_bind   lac operator: The lac repressor binds to the lac operator to inhibit transcription in E. coli. This inhibition can be relieved by adding lactose or isopropyl-β-D-thiogalactopyranoside (IPTG). lac repressor encoded by lacI
   5995..6013    +  promoter       T3 promoter: promoter for bacteriophage T3 RNA polymerase
   6041..6267    +  promoter       RSV promoter: Rous sarcoma virus enhancer/promoter
   6268..6448    +  LTR            5' LTR (truncated): truncated 5' long terminal repeat (LTR) from HIV-1
   6495..6620    +  misc_feature   HIV-1 Ψ: packaging signal of human immunodeficiency virus type 1
   6604..6967    +  CDS            HIV-1 gag (fragment): gag protein from human immunodeficiency virus 1; gag
   7113..7346    +  misc_feature   RRE: The Rev response element (RRE) of HIV-1 allows for Rev-dependent mRNA export from the nucleus to the cytoplasm.
   7723..7749    +  CDS            Rev (fragment): human immunodeficiency virus 1 (HIV-1) Rev protein; rev; enhances nuclear export of unspliced and incompletely spliced viral mRNAs
   7753..7993    +  promoter       U6 promoter: RNA polymerase III promoter for human U6 snRNA
   8023..8098    +  misc_RNA       gRNA scaffold: guide RNA scaffold for the Streptococcus pyogenes CRISPR/Cas9 system
   8154..8271    +  misc_feature   cPPT/CTS: central polypurine tract and central termination sequence of HIV-1
