[The description below was written by a language model from this plasmid's Addgene catalogue record and pLannotate feature annotations shown in this document.]
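Description:
MAPKAPK5 gRNA (BRDN0001146604) is a third-generation lentiviral CRISPR guide plasmid built on the lentiGuide-Puro backbone and designed to direct Streptococcus pyogenes Cas9 to the human MAPKAPK5 gene (also known as MK5 or PRAK). In bacteria it is maintained as a high-copy plasmid through a ColE1/pUC-type origin and selected with ampicillin via the β-lactamase gene. An f1 origin, an SV40 origin and poly(A) signal, and remnants of lac, T3 and T7 elements are also present in the backbone.

The lentiviral transfer cassette begins with an RSV promoter fused to a truncated HIV-1 5′ LTR, which makes genomic RNA production Tat-independent. This is followed by the Ψ packaging signal with a partial gag sequence, the Rev response element for Rev-dependent nuclear export, and a cPPT/CTS. It ends with a ΔU3 self-inactivating 3′ LTR. Within this unit, a human U6 RNA polymerase III promoter drives the MAPKAPK5-specific 20-nucleotide spacer joined to the SpCas9 gRNA scaffold. A separate EF-1α core promoter with its intron A drives puromycin N-acetyltransferase, so transduced mammalian cells can be selected with puromycin. A WPRE downstream of the marker enhances transcript stability and expression.

The plasmid carries no Cas9, so it must be paired with a separate Cas9 vector such as lentiCas9-Blast or used in cells that already express Cas9. The guide was designed against two MAPKAPK5 reference transcripts and belongs to a human kinome gRNA collection produced with optimized sgRNA design rules. Its typical use is knockout of MAPKAPK5 in human cells.
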