Addgene plasmid #76447: MAPKAPK5 gRNA (BRDN0001146604)
Purpose: 3rd generation lentiviral gRNA plasmid targeting human MAPKAPK5
Depositing lab: John Doench & David Root. Depositing organization: Broad Institute. Publication: Optimized sgRNA design to maximize activity and minimize off-target effects of CRISPR-Cas9. Doench JG, Fusi N, Sullender M, Hegde M, Vaimberg EW, Donovan KF, Smith I, Tothova Z, Wilen C, Orchard R, Virgin HW, Listgarten J, Root DE. Nat Biotechnol. 2016 Jan 18. doi: 10.1038/nbt.3437. PubMed 26780180.
Backbone
  Vector backbone: lentiGuide-Puro
  Backbone manufacturer: Zhang Lab (Addgene plasmid # 52963)
  Vector type: Mammalian Expression, Lentiviral, CRISPR
  Selectable markers: Puromycin
Growth in bacteria
  Bacterial resistance: Ampicillin, 100 μg/mL
  Growth temperature: 37°C
  Growth strain: DH5alpha
  Copy number: High Copy
Gene/Insert
  Gene/Insert name: MAPKAPK5 (alt names: MAPKAPK5; NM_003668.3)
  gRNA/shRNA sequence: CCACAGCCGGACTATCCCAA
  Species: H. sapiens (human)
  Entrez Gene: MAPKAPK5 (a.k.a. MAPKAP-K5, MK-5, MK5, NCFD, PRAK)
  Promoter: hU6
  Cloning method: Unknown
  Sequencing primers: 5′ U6-F; 3′ pS2-R
Terms and licenses: Academic/Nonprofit Terms; Industry Terms: Not Available to Industry
Depositor comments: The gRNA was designed to target the following Genbank reference sequence(s): NM_003668.3,NM_139078.2. Note that this plasmid does NOT contain Cas9. It should be used in conjunction with lentiCas9-Blast (Addgene #52962) or otherwise with cell lines already expressing Cas9. Browse the full kinome gRNA library at http://www.addgene.org/pooled-library/broadgpp-human-kinome/ or visit http://www.broadinstitute.org/rnai/public/ for detailed protocols and information.
How to cite: MAPKAPK5 gRNA (BRDN0001146604) was a gift from John Doench & David Root (Addgene plasmid # 76447 ; http://n2t.net/addgene:76447 ; RRID:Addgene_76447)
