>Addgene plasmid #76447 | MAPKAPK5 gRNA (BRDN0001146604) | depositor partial sequence | sequence record 143907 | Target Sequence
CCACAGCCGGACTATCCCAA
