>Addgene plasmid #76447 | MAPKAPK5 gRNA (BRDN0001146604) | addgene partial sequence | sequence record 185855 | hU6-F
TTAGAAAGTAATAATTTCTTGGGTAGTTTGCAGTTTTAAAATTATGTTTTAAAATGGACTATCATATGCT
TACCGTAACTTGAAAGTATTTCGATTTCTTGGCTTTATATATCTTGTGGAAAGGACGAAACACCGCCACA
GCCGGACTATCCCAAGTTTTAGAGCTAGAAATAGCAAGTTAAAATAAGGCTAGTCCGTTATCAACTTGAA
AAAGTGGCACCGAGTCGGTGCTTTTTTAAGCTTGGCGTAACTAGATCTTGAGACAAATGGCAGTATTCAT
CCACAATTTTAAAAGAAAAGGGGGGATTGGGGGGTACAGTGCAGGGGAAAGAATAGTAGACATAATAGCA
ACAGACATACAAACTAAAGAATTACAAAAACAAATTACAAAAATTCAAAATTTTCGGGTTTATTACAGGG
ACAGCAGAGATCCACTTTGGCGCCGGCTCGAGGGGGCCCGGGTGCAAAGATGGATAAAGTTTTAAACAGA
GAGGAATCTTTGCAGCTAATGGACCTTCTAGGTCTTGAAAGGAGTGGGAATTGGCTCCGGTGCCCGTCAG
TGGGCAGAGC
